Addgene plasmid #135830: D14_Ld_051070
Purpose: Expression of Leishmania donovani ectodomain in mammalian cells
Depositing lab: Gavin Wright. Depositing organization: Wellcome Sanger Institute. Publication: Systematic identification of genes encoding cell surface and secreted proteins that are essential for in vitro growth and infection in Leishmania donovani. Roberts AJ, Ong HB, Clare S, Brandt C, Harcourt K, Franssen SU, Cotton JA, Muller-Sienerth N, Wright GJ. PLoS Pathog. 2022 Feb 24;18(2):e1010364. doi: 10.1371/journal.ppat.1010364. eCollection 2022 Feb. PubMed 35202447.
Backbone
  Vector backbone: pTT3
  Backbone manufacturer: Yves Durocher, NRC
  Backbone size w/o insert (bp): 6132
  Vector type: Mammalian Expression
Growth in bacteria
  Bacterial resistance: Ampicillin, 100 μg/mL
  Growth temperature: 37°C
  Growth strain: DH5alpha
  Copy number: High Copy
Gene/Insert
  Gene/Insert name: Legume-like lectin family, putative (alt name: LDPBK_051070)
  Species: Leishmania donovani
  Insert size (bp): 1443
  Tag / fusion protein: biotinylation sequence and His tag (C terminal on insert)
  Cloning method: Unknown
Terms and licenses: Academic/Nonprofit Terms; Industry Terms: Not Available to Industry
How to cite: D14_Ld_051070 was a gift from Gavin Wright (Addgene plasmid # 135830 ; http://n2t.net/addgene:135830 ; RRID:Addgene_135830)
