[The description below was written by a language model from this plasmid's Addgene catalogue record and pLannotate feature annotations shown in this document.]
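Description:
D14_Ld_051070 is a mammalian expression plasmid built on the pTT3 backbone and designed to produce the extracellular region (ectodomain) of a Leishmania donovani protein as a soluble, secreted recombinant protein. The insert, about 1.4 kb, encodes a putative legume-like lectin family member (LDPBK_051070). It carries a C-terminal biotinylation sequence followed by a His tag. These tags would typically allow enzymatic biotinylation for capture on streptavidin and purification by metal-affinity chromatography. The insert and its tags are not annotated in the feature table, but they presumably occupy the unannotated stretch between the signal sequence and the polyadenylation signal.

Transcription is driven by the human CMV immediate-early enhancer and promoter, which span the numbering origin of the circular sequence. Downstream lie adenovirus-derived leader and splice elements and a chimeric intron fragment, features that generally improve mRNA processing and expression. The hit to adenoviral preterminal protein on the opposite strand most likely reflects this adenoviral leader region rather than a functional coding sequence. A fragment of the mouse immunoglobulin heavy chain signal sequence sits just upstream of the insert, directing the product into the secretory pathway, and a rabbit β-globin poly(A) signal terminates the transcript. An Epstein-Barr virus oriP fragment permits episomal maintenance in cells expressing EBNA1, which suits transient expression. No mammalian selection marker is annotated. In E. coli, the plasmid replicates from a high-copy ColE1/pUC origin and is selected with ampicillin through the bla gene; the small lac, tet and bla fragments appear to be backbone remnants. The plasmid belongs to a set made to study Leishmania donovani cell surface and secreted proteins.
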