Features (pLannotate 1.2.2; 17 found; start..end, strand, type, name):
      2..201     +  promoter       CMV promoter: human cytomegalovirus (CMV) immediate early promoter
    269..307     +  misc_feature   Ad SA (fragment): adenovirus major late transcript splice acceptor (Friedrich and Soriano, 1991)
    340..549     -  CDS            PTP (fragment): TERM_ADE02 - Experimental evidence at protein level: Swiss-Prot protein existence level 1. Protein covalently bound to the viral DNA that acts as a primer for viral genomic replication by DNA strand displacement. Assembles on the viral origin of replication in an initiation complex with viral polymerase, DBP, host NFIA and host POU2F1/OCT1. During initiation, the polymerase covalently couples the first dCTP with Ser- 580 of pTP. The terminal protein stimulates the template activity over 20 fold compared to protein-free templates. Neo-synthesized viral genomes are linked to two preterminal prot
    580..669     +  intron         chimeric intron (fragment): chimera between introns from adenovirus and immunoglobulin heavy chain genes
    688..734     +  CDS            IgH signal sequence (fragment): signal sequence from the mouse immunoglobulin heavy chain variable region
   2422..2477    +  polyA_signal   β-globin poly(A) signal: rabbit β-globin polyadenylation signal (Gil and Proudfoot, 1987)
   2991..4672    -  rep_origin     oriP (fragment): Epstein-Barr virus oriP replication origin (Yates et al., 2000)
   4799..4903    +  promoter       AmpR promoter: bla
   4904..5764    +  CDS            AmpR: β-lactamase; bla; confers resistance to ampicillin, carbenicillin, and related antibiotics
   5935..6523    +  rep_origin     ori: high-copy-number ColE1/pMB1/pBR322/pUC origin of replication
   6706..6798    +  CDS            lacI (fragment): lac repressor; lacI; The lac repressor binds to the lac operator to inhibit transcription in E. coli. This inhibition can be relieved by adding lactose or isopropyl-β-D-thiogalactopyranoside (IPTG).
   6811..6832    +  protein_bind   CAP binding site: CAP binding activates transcription in the presence of cAMP. E. coli catabolite activator protein
   6847..6877    +  promoter       lac promoter: promoter for the E. coli lac operon
   6885..6901    +  protein_bind   lac operator: The lac repressor binds to the lac operator to inhibit transcription in E. coli. This inhibition can be relieved by adding lactose or isopropyl-β-D-thiogalactopyranoside (IPTG). lac repressor encoded by lacI
   6971..6987    +  promoter       tet promoter (fragment): E. coli promoter for tetracycline efflux protein gene
   6997..7022    -  CDS            bla(M) (fragment): β-lactamase lacking the signal sequence; bla(M); allows cytosolic expression of β-lactamase
   7196..7575    +  enhancer       CMV enhancer: human cytomegalovirus immediate early enhancer
>Addgene plasmid #135830 | D14_Ld_051070 | addgene full sequence | sequence record 274470 | Addgene NGS Result
GTGATGCGGTTTTGGCAGTACACCAATGGGCGTGGATAGCGGTTTGACTCACGGGGATTTCCAAGTCTCC
ACCCCATTGACGTCAATGGGAGTTTGTTTTGGCACCAAAATCAACGGGACTTTCCAAAATGTCGTAATAA
CCCCGCCCCGTTGACGCAAATGGGCGGTAGGCGTGTACGGTGGGAGGTCTATATAAGCAGAGCTCGTTTA
GTGAACCGTCAGATCCTCACTCTCTTCCGCATCGCTGTCTGCGAGGGCCAGCTGTTGGGCTCGCGGTTGA
GGACAAACTCTTCGCGGTCTTTCCAGTACTCTTGGATCGGAAACCCGTCGGCCTCCGAACGGTACTCCGC
CACCGAGGGACCTGAGCGAGTCCGCATCGACCGGATCGGAAAACCTCTCGAGAAAGGCGTCTAACCAGTC
ACAGTCGCAAGGTAGGCTGAGCACCGTGGCGGGCGGCAGCGGGTGGCGGTCGGGGTTGTTTCTGGCGGAG
GTGCTGCTGATGATGTAATTAAAGTAGGCGGTCTTGAGACGGCGGATGGTCGAGGTGAGGTGTGGCAGGC
TTGAGATCCAGCTGTTGGGGTGAGTACTCCCTCTCAAAAGCGGGCATTACTTCTGCGCTAAGATTGTCAG
TTTCCAAAAACGAGGAGGATTTGATATTCACCTGGCCCGATCTGGCCATACACTTGAGTGACAATGACAT
CCACTTTGCCTTTCTCTCCACAGGTGTCCACTCCCAGGTCCAAGTTTGCCACCATGGAGTTTCAGACCCA
GGTACTCATGTCCCTGCTGCTCTGCATGTCTGGTGCGGCCGCCACCGCCAGAGTGAACGATGATCTGCCC
CCTGGCGTGATGAGAGGCCCCCTGCTGCACGAGCACAGCTTCCAGGAACCCCTCGTCAGCGATTGGTGGG
AGGAAGGCGTGCCCCACTACATGATCGGCGGCAGCGCCGTGGCCAACGAGCGGTTCCTGAGACTGACCAC
CAACGACCTGGACGACCACGGCTTCGCCTTCAACACCGCCCCTCTGGACCACGACAACTGGGAGGCTAGA
GTGCGGTTCAGCATCAGACCCCCCCCACTGGCCGCCGACATGAACGGCTCTAGCCACTATCAGGGCGGCG
ACGGCATGGCCCTGTGGTATCTGGATCAGCCCATCGGCGACGATCACCAGCACGTGGTCAAGTACAGCAA
GAGCATCTCCCCCGAGCTGCGGGACGAGATGCTGGACGCCGAGAACCCTTGGCGGGTGGCCGACTTCCTG
CTGAATGGCGACGACGATGACGACGAGGATGAGGGCGTGGACGAGGACGACCTGACCGAGCAGGAAAAGC
AGGAACGGCAGCAGGCCAAGGACAGACGGGCCACCAAGAAGCGGAAGCGCGAGGCCCTGTTCAAGCGGCT
GTTTAAGCGGGGCACCTCCGTGGATGAGAGCGACCGCGAGCCCCGGATCATGGGCGTGAAGTTCAGCGAC
TTCAACAAGGGCTTCGGCCTGATCCTGGACAGCGTGGGCGACGAGAAAGAGCACCTGAGAGAGCACCAGC
AGCAGGGCGACGCCGTGCAGCACCACCACCATACCAGCTCCATCTACCTGCTGCTGAACCTGCCCAACCA
CACCTCCAGCTCCGGCGCCACCGTCGTGAACAACTTCGACCCCACCAGAGAGAACTTCCGGTCCAGCCCC
CACGTGCTGCGGTGCACCTACGACTTCCGGCAGAAGGGCACCAAGCCCTACGACCCCAAGGCCCGGATGA
TGGACAAAGTGACCAAAGCCGCCACAGCCGCCGAGGAACCTCTGGAACTGATCGTGCGGTACTACAAGCA
GAAACTGACCGTGATCATCCGGCGCGAGGATGTGGCCAAGCGGGAAGTGTCCTGGGTGGTGGACGAAATG
GGCAAGGCCACCGACGAGGTGGAAGTCGTGCGGACCTACACCGAGACAATGTGCGGCGAGGTGTACCCCA
TCCATCTGCCTCTGAGATACCACTTTGGCCTGAGCGCCAGCACCGGCCACAGACCCGCCAAGAACAGAAA
GAGAAGGCCCCTGCGGAGCGTGTTCCACGAGGCCGACAAGAAAACCTTCACCCACGTGGACGTGCACGAC
GTGCTGAAGTTCGACCTGCGCGAGCTGGGCCTGGATGCCAAGGCCATGGGCTACTCCAAGACCATCCCCC
TGGAACACTTCGATTTTGAGGCCGATCGGAGAGAGCGGCTGCACTTCAGCCGGCAGCTGCCCGTGAACCC
CGACAGCGATACCGCTGGCGCGCCCGGCAGCCTGCACCACATCCTGGACGCCCAGAAGATGCTGTGGAAC
CACAGGGACAGGAACCTGCCTCCTCTGGCCCCTCTGGGCCCCCACCACCATCACCACCATTGAGTCTAGA
CACGTGATTAATTAAGGATCCCCCGACCTCGACCTCTGGCTAATAAAGGAAATTTATTTTCATTGCAATA
GTGTGTTGGAATTTTTTGTGTCTCTCACTCGGAAGGACATATGGGAGGGCAAATCATTTGGTCGAGATCC
CTCGGAGATCTCTAGCTAGAGGATCGATCCCCGCCCCGGACGAACTAAACCTGACTACGACATCTCTGCC
CCTTCTTCGCGGGGCAGTGCATGTAATCCCTTCAGTTGGTTGGTACAACTTGCCAACTGGGCCCTGTTCC
ACATGTGACACGGGGGGGGACCAAACACAAAGGGGTTCTCTGACTGTAGTTGACATCCTTATAAATGGAT
GTGCACATTTGCCAACACTGAGTGGCTTTCATCCTGGAGCAGACTTTGCAGTCTGTGGACTGCAACACAA
CATTGCCTTTATGTGTAACTCTTGGCTGAAGCTCTTACACCAATGCTGGGGGACATGTACCTCCCAGGGG
CCCAGGAAGACTACGGGAGGCTACACCAACGTCAATCAGAGGGGCCTGTGTAGCTACCGATAAGCGGACC
CTCAAGAGGGCATTAGCAATAGTGTTTATAAGGCCCCCTTGTTAACCCTAAACGGGTAGCATATGCTTCC
CGGGTAGTAGTATATACTATCCAGACTAACCCTAATTCAATAGCATATGTTACCCAACGGGAAGCATATG
CTATCGAATTAGGGTTAGTAAAAGGGTCCTAAGGAACAGCGATATCTCCCACCCCATGAGCTGTCACGGT
TTTATTTACATGGGGTCAGGATTCCACGAGGGTAGTGAACCATTTTAGTCACAAGGGCAGTGGCTGAAGA
TCAAGGAGCGGGCAGTGAACTCTCCTGAATCTTCGCCTGCTTCTTCATTCTCCTTCGTTTAGCTAATAGA
ATAACTGCTGAGTTGTGAACAGTAAGGTGTATGTGAGGTGCTCGAAAACAAGGTTTCAGGTGACGCCCCC
AGAATAAAATTTGGACGGGGGGTTCAGTGGTGGCATTGTGCTATGACACCAATATAACCCTCACAAACCC
CTTGGGCAATAAATACTAGTGTAGGAATGAAACATTCTGAATATCTTTAACAATAGAAATCCATGGGGTG
GGGACAAGCCGTAAAGACTGGATGTCCATCTCACACGAATTTATGGCTATGGGCAACACATAATCCTAGT
GCAATATGATACTGGGGTTATTAAGATGTGTCCCAGGCAGGGACCAAGACAGGTGAACCATGTTGTTACA
CTCTATTTGTAACAAGGGGAAAGAGAGTGGACGCCGACAGCAGCGGACTCCACTGGTTGTCTCTAACACC
CCCGAAAATTAAACGGGGCTCCACGCCAATGGGGCCCATAAACAAAGACAAGTGGCCACTCTTTTTTTTG
AAATTGTGGAGTGGGGGCACGCGTCAGCCCCCACACGCCGCCCTGCGGTTTTGGACTGTAAAATAAGGGT
GTAATAACTTGGCTGATTGTAACCCCGCTAACCACTGCGGTCAAACCACTTGCCCACAAAACCACTAATG
GCACCCCGGGGAATACCTGCATAAGTAGGTGGGCGGGCCAAGATAGGGGCGCGATTGCTGCGATCTGGAG
GACAAATTACACACACTTGCGCCTGAGCGCCAAGCACAGGGTTGTTGGTCCTCATATTCACGAGGTCGCT
GAGAGCACGGTGGGCTAATGTTGCCATGGGTAGCATATACTACCCAAATATCTGGATAGCATATGCTATC
CTAATCTATATCTGGGTAGCATAGGCTATCCTAATCTATATCTGGGTAGCATATGCTATCCTAATCTATA
TCTGGGTAGTATATGCTATCCTAATTTATATCTGGGTAGCATAGGCTATCCTAATCTATATCTGGGTAGC
ATATGCTATCCTAATCTATATCTGGGTAGTATATGCTATCCTAATCTGTATCCGGGTAGCATATGCTATC
CTAATAGAGATTAGGGTAGTATATGCTATCCTAATTTATATCTGGGTAGCATATACTACCCAAATATCTG
GATAGCATATGCTATCCTAATCTATATCTGGGTAGCATATGCTATCCTAATCTATATCTGGGTAGCATAG
GCTATCCTAATCTATATCTGGGTAGCATATGCTATCCTAATCTATATCTGGGTAGTATATGCTATCCTAA
TTTATATCTGGGTAGCATAGGCTATCCTAATCTATATCTGGGTAGCATATGCTATCCTAATCTATATCTG
GGTAGTATATGCTATCCTAATCTGTATCCGGGTAGCATATGCTATCCTCATGATAAGCTGTCAAACATGA
GAATTTTCTTGAAGACGAAAGGGCCTCGTGATACGCCTATTTTTATAGGTTAATGTCATGATAATAATGG
TTTCTTAGACGTCAGGTGGCACTTTTCGGGGAAATGTGCGCGGAACCCCTATTTGTTTATTTTTCTAAAT
ACATTCAAATATGTATCCGCTCATGAGACAATAACCCTGATAAATGCTTCAATAATATTGAAAAAGGAAG
AGTATGAGTATTCAACATTTCCGTGTCGCCCTTATTCCCTTTTTTGCGGCATTTTGCCTTCCTGTTTTTG
CTCACCCAGAAACGCTGGTGAAAGTAAAAGATGCTGAAGATCAGTTGGGTGCACGAGTGGGTTACATCGA
ACTGGATCTCAACAGCGGTAAGATCCTTGAGAGTTTTCGCCCCGAAGAACGTTTTCCAATGATGAGCACT
TTTAAAGTTCTGCTATGTGGCGCGGTATTATCCCGTGTTGACGCCGGGCAAGAGCAACTCGGTCGCCGCA
TACACTATTCTCAGAATGACTTGGTTGAGTACTCACCAGTCACAGAAAAGCATCTTACGGATGGCATGAC
AGTAAGAGAATTATGCAGTGCTGCCATAACCATGAGTGATAACACTGCGGCCAACTTACTTCTGACAACG
ATCGGAGGACCGAAGGAGCTAACCGCTTTTTTGCACAACATGGGGGATCATGTAACTCGCCTTGATCGTT
GGGAACCGGAGCTGAATGAAGCCATACCAAACGACGAGCGTGACACCACGATGCCTGCAGCAATGGCAAC
AACGTTGCGCAAACTATTAACTGGCGAACTACTTACTCTAGCTTCCCGGCAACAATTAATAGACTGGATG
GAGGCGGATAAAGTTGCAGGACCACTTCTGCGCTCGGCCCTTCCGGCTGGCTGGTTTATTGCTGATAAAT
CTGGAGCCGGTGAGCGTGGGTCTCGCGGTATCATTGCAGCACTGGGGCCAGATGGTAAGCCCTCCCGTAT
CGTAGTTATCTACACGACGGGGAGTCAGGCAACTATGGATGAACGAAATAGACAGATCGCTGAGATAGGT
GCCTCACTGATTAAGCATTGGTAACTGTCAGACCAAGTTTACTCATATATACTTTAGATTGATTTAAAAC
TTCATTTTTAATTTAAAAGGATCTAGGTGAAGATCCTTTTTGATAATCTCATGACCAAAATCCCTTAACG
TGAGTTTTCGTTCCACTGAGCGTCAGACCCCGTAGAAAAGATCAAAGGATCTTCTTGAGATCCTTTTTTT
CTGCGCGTAATCTGCTGCTTGCAAACAAAAAAACCACCGCTACCAGCGGTGGTTTGTTTGCCGGATCAAG
AGCTACCAACTCTTTTTCCGAAGGTAACTGGCTTCAGCAGAGCGCAGATACCAAATACTGTTCTTCTAGT
GTAGCCGTAGTTAGGCCACCACTTCAAGAACTCTGTAGCACCGCCTACATACCTCGCTCTGCTAATCCTG
TTACCAGTGGCTGCTGCCAGTGGCGATAAGTCGTGTCTTACCGGGTTGGACTCAAGACGATAGTTACCGG
ATAAGGCGCAGCGGTCGGGCTGAACGGGGGGTTCGTGCACACAGCCCAGCTTGGAGCGAACGACCTACAC
CGAACTGAGATACCTACAGCGTGAGCTATGAGAAAGCGCCACGCTTCCCGAAGGGAGAAAGGCGGACAGG
TATCCGGTAAGCGGCAGGGTCGGAACAGGAGAGCGCACGAGGGAGCTTCCAGGGGGAAACGCCTGGTATC
TTTATAGTCCTGTCGGGTTTCGCCACCTCTGACTTGAGCGTCGATTTTTGTGATGCTCGTCAGGGGGGCG
GAGCCTATGGAAAAACGCCAGCAACGCGGCCTTTTTACGGTTCCTGGCCTTTTGCTGGCCTTTTGCTCAC
ATGTTCTTTCCTGCGTTATCCCCTGATTCTGTGGATAACCGTATTACCGCCTTTGAGTGAGCTGATACCG
CTCGCCGCAGCCGAACGACCGAGCGCAGCGAGTCAGTGAGCGAGGAAGCGGAAGAGCGCCCAATACGCAA
ACCGCCTCTCCCCGCGCGTTGGCCGATTCATTAATGCAGCTGGCACGACAGGTTTCCCGACTGGAAAGCG
GGCAGTGAGCGCAACGCAATTAATGTGAGTTAGCTCACTCATTAGGCACCCCAGGCTTTACACTTTATGC
TTCCGGCTCGTATGTTGTGTGGAATTGTGAGCGGATAACAATTTCACACAGGAAACAGCTATGACCATGA
TTACGCCAAGCTCTAGCTAGAGGTCGACCAATTCTCATGTTTGACAGCTTATCATCGCAGATCCGGGCAA
CGTTGTTGCCATTGCTGCAGGCGCAGAACTGGTAGGTATGGAAGATCTATACATTGAATCAATATTGGCA
ATTAGCCATATTAGTCATTGGTTATATAGCATAAATCAATATTGGCTATTGGCCATTGCATACGTTGTAT
CTATATCATAATATGTACATTTATATTGGCTCATGTCCAATATGACCGCCATGTTGACATTGATTATTGA
CTAGTTATTAATAGTAATCAATTACGGGGTCATTAGTTCATAGCCCATATATGGAGTTCCGCGTTACATA
ACTTACGGTAAATGGCCCGCCTGGCTGACCGCCCAACGACCCCCGCCCATTGACGTCAATAATGACGTAT
GTTCCCATAGTAACGCCAATAGGGACTTTCCATTGACGTCAATGGGTGGAGTATTTACGGTAAACTGCCC
ACTTGGCAGTACATCAAGTGTATCATATGCCAAGTCCGCCCCCTATTGACGTCAATGACGGTAAATGGCC
CGCCTGGCATTATGCCCAGTACATGACCTTACGGGACTTTCCTACTTGGCAGTACATCTACGTATTAGTC
ATCGCTATTACCATG
